>Addgene plasmid #221117 | pRS415-STE3pr-MFA-Igkappa-FAPoptim-STE3-TAILLESS | addgene full sequence | sequence record 466649 | Addgene NGS Result
CAATGGCCTTACCTTCTTCAGGCAAGTTCAATGACAATTTCAACATCATTGCAGCAGACAAGATAGTGGC
GATAGGGTTGACCTTATTCTTTGGCAAATCTGGAGCAGAACCGTGGCATGGTTCGTACAAACCAAATGCG
GTGTTCTTGTCTGGCAAAGAGGCCAAGGACGCAGATGGCAACAAACCCAAGGAACCTGGGATAACGGAGG
CTTCATCGGAGATGATATCACCAAACATGTTGCTGGTGATTATAATACCATTTAGGTGGGTTGGGTTCTT
AACTAGGATCATGGCGGCAGAATCAATCAATTGATGTTGAACCTTCAATGTAGGGAATTCGTTCTTGATG
GTTTCCTCCACAGTTTTTCTCCATAATCTTGAAGAGGCCAAAACATTAGCTTTATCCAAGGACCAAATAG
GCAATGGTGGCTCATGTTGTAGGGCCATGAAAGCGGCCATTCTTGTGATTCTTTGCACTTCTGGAACGGT
GTATTGTTCACTATCCCAAGCGACACCATCACCATCGTCTTCCTTTCTCTTACCAAAGTAAATACCTCCC
ACTAATTCTCTGACAACAACGAAGTCAGTACCTTTAGCAAATTGTGGCTTGATTGGAGATAAGTCTAAAA
GAGAGTCGGATGCAAAGTTACATGGTCTTAAGTTGGCGTACAATTGAAGTTCTTTACGGATTTTTAGTAA
ACCTTGTTCAGGTCTAACACTACCGGTACCCCATTTAGGACCACCCACAGCACCTAACAAAACGGCATCA
GCCTTCTTGGAGGCTTCCAGCGCCTCATCTGGAAGTGGAACACCTGTAGCATCGATAGCAGCACCACCAA
TTAAATGATTTTCGAAATCGAACTTGACATTGGAACGAACATCAGAAATAGCTTTAAGAACCTTAATGGC
TTCGGCTGTGATTTCTTGACCAACGTGGTCACCTGGCAAAACGACGATCTTCTTAGGGGCAGACATTAGA
ATGGTATATCCTTGAAATATATATATATATATTGCTGAAATGTAAAAGGTAAGAAAAGTTAGAAAGTAAG
ACGATTGCTAACCACCTATTGGAAAAAACAATAGGTCCTTAAATAATATTGTCAACTTCAAGTATTGTGA
TGCAAGCATTTAGTCATGAACGCTTCTCTATTCTATATGAAAAGCCGGTTCCGGCGCTCTCACCTTTCCT
TTTTCTCCCAATTTTTCAGTTGAAAAAGGTATATGCGTCAGGCGACCTCTGAAATTAACAAAAAATTTCC
AGTCATCGAATTTGATTCTGTGCGATAGCGCCCCTGTGTGTTCTCGTTATGTTGAGGAAAAAAATAATGG
TTGCTAAGAGATTCGAACTCTTGCATCTTACGATACCTGAGTATTCCCACAGTTAACTGCGGTCAAGATA
TTTCTTGAATCAGGCGCCTTAGACCGCTCGGCCAAACAACCAATTACTTGTTGAGAAATAGAGTATAATT
ATCCTATAAATATAACGTTTTTGAACACACATGAACAAGGAAGTACAGGACAATTGATTTTGAAGAGAAT
GTGGATTTTGATGTAATTGTTGGGATTCCATTTTTAATAAGGCAATAATATTAGGTATGTAGATATACTA
GAAGTTCTCCTCGACCGGTCGATATGCGGTGTGAAATACCGCACAGATGCGTAAGGAGAAAATACCGCAT
CAGGAAATTGTAAGCGTTAATATTTTGTTAAAATTCGCGTTAAATTTTTGTTAAATCAGCTCATTTTTTA
ACCAATAGGCCGAAATCGGCAAAATCCCTTATAAATCAAAAGAATAGACCGAGATAGGGT
[37 nt withheld, positions 1811-1847]
AAAGAACGTGGACTCCAACGTCAAAGG
[49 nt withheld, positions 1875-1923]
T
[91 nt withheld, positions 1925-2015]
G
[124 nt withheld, positions 2017-2140]
CCATTCGCCATTCAGGCTGCGCAACTGTTGGGAAGGGCGATCGGTGCGGGCCTCTTCGCTATTACGCCAG
CTGGCGAAAGGGGGATGTGCTGCAAGGCGATTAAGTTGGGTAACGCCAGGGTTTTCCCAGTCACGACGTT
GTAAAACGACGGCCAGTGAGCGCGCGTAATACGACTCACTATAGGGCGAATTGGGTACCGGCCGCAAATT
AAAGCCTTCGAGCGTCCCAAAACCTTCTCAAGCAAGGTTTTCAGTATAATGTTACATGCGTACACGCGTC
TGTACAGAAAAAAAAGAAAAATTTGAAATATAAATAACGTTCTTAATACTAACATAACTATAAAAAAATA
AATAGGGACCTAGACTTCAGGTTGTCTAACTCCTTCCTTTTCGGTTAGAGCGGATGTGGGGGGAGGGCGT
GAATGTAAGCGTGACATAACTAATTACATGACTCGAGTTAAGGGCCTGCAGTATTTTCTGAACTATGTTC
GTTTGAGCTTGAATTCTCTTCTTTTGAAGCTGGAGAGTAGCAAAGACTTTCCCCTTCAAAATTGGAGCTT
GCAGAATTATGAAGCTTTTCTGAATAATCGAGAGTAACTTTTGAGAATCCTCCAAGTGATATTTCGTCGT
CAAAGCTCTGTCCTTGCGTGACGTAAGGGATGTGCCTACTTTCTTTTAGGTCTATTTCATCAAGAATATC
ATCTGTTTCTTTATCAGCAAACAAATATTTTTTGCTTTTATTTTGAGATTTTCTAGGATCATCTGGAATC
CTATAGTCGACATAGAAATGCGCTTGTGATATTGGTGTACCTACACAGGGAGAATAGTTTTCTGTACACG
TGGAGATATAGTTCTCAGAGTCTGTAGAAAATGGGTTACGGCTCTCTTTGCGTGAGGACAGCTTGTTTAG
CAATATGCCTACTCGTTTTTCCTTATTCTTATCAATGAATCTTTTCCACATGTCAAGTACAAATCCTAGT
TTGATGGAACGCAGGAATTTAGAGTATTAATGCAAAGCATCAGAACCTAAGCCAAAGATTAGAAATACTA
GGTAAGACATCAAAACATAAAGCCATATATTATAAATTGGTCTGCCAGGGTCAAATTTAATAATGGTATT
CCAGATGGTGCTGGAATGGGTATTTTTAAAAGTATAGTGTCCTTCTACCTGCTGTAAATCTTGAACAAAG
GTGTAAACAGAAAAAGGGAACATGACTAAAATAATAATGAAACAGAATATCAACAGCCTTGCGAACCTTG
TCAGGTTTAAACCTGAATTGGTACAGTGTAAAATATCCCTAACGTCCTTGCGTTTTTTATAAAACACGAA
CAGTACTAAGGTGGCATAAACAGCGCCCACAAATGACCATATAAGCATCCACATGGTATACAAAACAGTG
GTAATCCATGTCGGAGACAATAAGTTTTGGCAACCGTTGTAACGAGCGATACCATATCTAAATACTTGTA
ACAGATATGAAAATCCCATGACCATGACAGGTGTGAACAAGCTAATCACAAGGTCCTTGACGATTTTCGT
CCATGATGAAAGATCCGGTAAAACACTATCTGCCTTCAAAATTGTATGCAAGTTGTAAATGATGTTGGTA
ACGGCACATGATATGCCAATATTCGCACCAACCTGCAACTTGATGACAATATCACACCAACCTTTACCAT
CCCATCTCGTGAGGAAATCGTCGTCACTCCATATTGCCGCATCTACAATACACGTTAAATTCATTGTAAG
AAGCCATGTTATCAAAATGATTGCTGGAATATTCTTGGTATGTGAATGCCATGCTAAAGGGGGAGCTAAT
AGTATCACAGCTAGCAAACAAAGCCCTATTATTGCTGACTTGTATGACATCCCGGGGCGACCCGCACCCG
CACCCGCCAGGTCCTCCTCGCTGATCAGCTTCTGCTCCAGGTCCTCCTCGCTGATCAGCTTCTGCTCAGA
CAAAACAGTCAATTGAGTACCACCACCGAACAAGTAACCGTCAACGTCAGACAAAGAACAGTAGTATTCA
GCTTCGTCTTCTGGTTGAGCGTCAGAGATAGTCAAAGCAGCCTTAGCACCCAACAAAGAACCAGAGAATC
TACCTGGAGTCCAAGAGTACTTCTTGTCAGTGTCGAAGATCAAAGCTCTTGGAGCTTGACCTGGCTTTTG
TTGGAACCAGTTAGCGTAGTGACCAGAAGTAACAGCACCAGTACCAGAACCACAAGTCAAGATAACAGTA
CCACCTGGAGAAACAGTAACAGATGGTTCTTGAGTAACAACAGCTTGAGAACCACCACCACCAGAACCAC
CACCACCAGAACCACCACCACCAGAACCACCACCACCAGACAAAACAGTCAATTGAGTACCACCACCGAA
CAAGTAACCGTCAACGTCAGACAAAGAACAGTAGTATTCAGCTTCGTCTTCTGGTTGAGCGTCAGAGATA
GTCAAAGCAGCCTTAGCACCCAACAAAGAACCAGAGAATCTACCTGGAGTCCAAGAGTACTTCTTGTCAG
TGTCGAAGATCAAAGCTCTTGGAGCTTGACCTGGCTTTTGTTGGAACCAGTTAGCGTAGTGACCAGAAGT
AACAGCACCAGTACCAGAACCACAAGTCAAGATAACAGTACCACCTGGAGAAACAGTAACAGATGGTTCT
TGAGTAACAACAGCTTGCATGGATCCACTAGTGTCACCAGTGGAACCTGGAACCCAGAGCAGCAGTACCC
ATAGCAGGAGTGTGTCTGTCTCCATATCCAAAGATACCCCTTCTTCTTTAGCAGCAATGCTGGCAATAGT
AGTATTTATAAACAATAACCCGTTATTTGTGCTGTTGGAAAATGGCAAAACAGCAACATCGAAATCCCCT
TCTAAATCTAAGTAACCGATGACAGCTTCAGCCGGAATTTGTGCCGTTTCATCTTCTGTTGTAGTGTTGA
CTGGAGCAGCTAATGCGGAGGATGCTGCGAATAAAACTGCAGTAAAAATTGAAGGAAATCTCATTCTAGA
GAAAATTTTGATAGTATTTTGCCTTTCCTACACAAATTTAATTGCCTCTAAAGTTAAAAAGCAATAAAAT
AGAATATGTGAATACTGCACAAAATGAATACTTGGGAATTCAGAAATTATTCTTACCTTAAGCATCCACT
CATATACATATATATATATATATATGTCTTTTCAAAAGACTTCTGCCCAAATTGTGGAGAGAACTCTGCC
TCTCCGTGATAACGGCCAAATGAAACGCATCCAATGATGCAATTATTGACAAAGTTTCAAAGTTTCCGCC
ATTATTCCTTCATTTACACATTGATAGTCGAGAAGTTTCCTAATTAGTGTCACAATGACAGAGAAAATTG
TACCAGCGCTTCTAACGAAAATTAGCACCCATACCCAGAGTTCATAAATCTGGCAATGTGGTACAATAAT
ATAGGATTGGTAACATTTCAATTGTAAAATGTTTAACGTTTAGAGAAAAGGGGAGCCAGAACGCTTCTGG
TGGTGTAAATGAGCTCCAGCTTTTGTTCCCTTTAGTGAGGGTTAATTGCGCGCTTGGCGTAATCATGGTC
ATAGCTGTTTCCTGTGTGAAATTGTTATCCGCTCACAATTCCACACAACATACGAGCCGGAAGCATAAAG
TGTAAAGCCTGGGGTGCCTAATGAGTGAGCTAACTCACATTAATTGCGTTGCGCTCACTGCCCGCTTTCC
AGTCGGGAAACCTGTCGTGCCAGCTGCATTAATGAATCGGCCAACGCGCGGGGAGAGGCGGTTTGCGTAT
TGGGCGCTCTTCCGCTTCCTCGCTCACTGACTCGCTGCGCTCGGTCGTTCGGCTGCGGCGAGCGGTATCA
GCTCACTCAAAGGCGGTAATACGGTTATCCACAGAATCAGGGGATAACGCAGGAAAGAACATGTGAGCAA
AAGGCCAGCAAAAGGCCAGGAACCGTAAAAAGGCCGCGTTGCTGGCGTTTTTCCATAGGCTCCGCCCCCC
TGACGAGCATCACAAAAATCGACGCTCAAGTCAGAGGTGGCGAAACCCGACAGGACTATAAAGATACCAG
GCGTTTCCCCCTGGAAGCTCCCTCGTGCGCTCTCCTGTTCCGACCCTGCCGCTTACCGGATACCTGTCCG
CCTTTCTCCCTTCGGGAAGCGTGGCGCTTTCTCATAGCTCACGCTGTAGGTATCTCAGTTCGGTGTAGGT
CGTTCGCTCCAAGCTGGGCTGTGTGCACGAACCCCCCGTTCAGCCCGACCGCTGCGCCTTATCCGGTAAC
TATCGTCTTGAGTCCAACCCGGTAAGACACGACTTATCGCCACTGGCAGCAGCCACTGGTAACAGGATTA
GCAGAGCGAGGTATGTAGGCGGTGCTACAGAGTTCTTGAAGTGGTGGCCTAACTACGGCTACACTAGAAG
AACAGTATTTGGTATCTGCGCTCTGCTGAAGCCAGTTACCTTCGGAAAAAGAGTTGGTAGCTCTTGATCC
GGCAAACAAACCACCGCTGGTAGCGGTGGTTTTTTTGTTTGCAAGCAGCAGATTACGCGCAGAAAAAAAG
GATCTCAAGAAGATCCTTTGATCTTTTCTACGGGGTCTGACGCTCAGTGGAACGAAAACTCACGTTAAGG
GATTTTGGTCATGAGATTATCAAAAAGGATCTTCACCTAGATCCTTTTAAATTAAAAATGAAGTTTTAAA
TCAATCTAAAGTATATATGAGTAAACTTGGTCTGACAGTTACCAATGCTTAATCAGTGAGGCACCTATCT
CAGCGATCTGTCTATTTCGTTCATCCATAGTTGCCTGACTCCCCGTCGTGTAGATAACTACGATACGGGA
GGGCTTACCATCTGGCCCCAGTGCTGCAATGATACCGCGAGACCCACGCTCACCGGCTCCAGATTTATCA
GCAATAAACCAGCCAGCCGGAAGGGCCGAGCGCAGAAGTGGTCCTGCAACTTTATCCGCCTCCATCCAGT
CTATTAATTGTTGCCGGGAAGCTAGAGTAAGTAGTTCGCCAGTTAATAGTTTGCGCAACGTTGTTGCCAT
TGCTACAGGCATCGTGGTGTCACGCTCGTCGTTTGGTATGGCTTCATTCAGCTCCGGTTCCCAACGATCA
AGGCGAGTTACATGATCCCCCATGTTGTGCAAAAAAGCGGTTAGCTCCTTCGGTCCTCCGATCGTTGTCA
GAAGTAAGTTGGCCGCAGTGTTATCACTCATGGTTATGGCAGCACTGCATAATTCTCTTACTGTCATGCC
ATCCGTAAGATGCTTTTCTGTGACTGGTGAGTACTCAACCAAGTCATTCTGAGAATAGTGTATGCGGCGA
CCGAGTTGCTCTTGCCCGGCGTCAATACGGGATAATACCGCGCCACATAGCAGAACTTTAAAAGTGCTCA
TCATTGGAAAACGTTCTTCGGGGCGAAAACTCTCAAGGATCTTACCGCTGTTGAGATCCAGTTCGATGTA
ACCCACTCGTGCACCCAACTGATCTTCAGCATCTTTTACTTTCACCAGCGTTTCTGGGTGAGCAAAAACA
GGAAGGCAAAATGCCGCAAAAAAGGGAATAAGGGCGACACGGAAATGTTGAATACTCATACTCTTCCTTT
TTCAATATTATTGAAGCATTTATCAGGGTTATTGTCTCATGAGCGGATACATATTTGAATGTATTTAGAA
AAATAAACAAATAGGGGTTCCGCGCACATTTCCCCGAAAAGTGCCACCTGGGTCCTTTTCATCACGTGCT
ATAAAAATAATTATAATTTAAATTTTTTAATATAAATATATAAATTAAAAATAGAAAGTAAAAAAAGAAA
TTAAAGAAAAAATAGTTTTTGTTTTCCGAAGATGTAAAAGACTCTAGGGGGATCGCCAACAAATACTACC
TTTTATCTTGCTCTTCCTGCTCTCAGGTATTAATGCCGAATTGTTTCATCTTGTCTGTGTAGAAGACCAC
ACACGAAAATCCTGTGATTTTACATTTTACTTATCGTTAATCGAATGTATATCTATTTAATCTGCTTTTC
TTGTCTAATAAATATATATGTAAAGTACGCTTTTTGTTGAAATTTTTTAAACCTTTGTTTATTTTTTTTT
CTTCATTCCGTAACTCTTCTACCTTCTTTATTTACTTTCTAAAATCCAAATACAAAACATAAAAATAAAT
AAACACAGAGTAAATTCCCAAATTATTCCATCATTAAAAGATACGAGGCGCGTGTAAGTTACAGGCAAGC
GATCCGTCCTAAGAAACCATTATTATCATGACATTAACCTATAAAAATAGGCGTATCACGAGGCCCTTTC
GTCTCGCGCGTTTCGGTGATGACGGTGAAAACCTCTGACACATGCAGCTCCCGGAGACGGTCACAGCTTG
TCTGTAAGCGGATGCCGGGAGCAGACAAGCCCGTCAGGGCGCGTCAGCGGGTGTTGGCGGGTGTCGGGGC
TGGCTTAACTATGCGGCATCAGAGCAGATTGTACTGAGAGTGCACCATATCGACTACGTCGTTAAGGCCG
TTTCTGACAGAGTAAAATTCTTGAGGGAACTTTCACCATTATGGGAAATGGTTCAAGAAGGTATTGACTT
AAACTCCATCAAATGGTCAGGTCATTGAGTGTTTTTTATTTGTTGTATTTTTTTTTTTTTAGAGAAAATC
CTCCAATATATAAATTAGGAATCATAGTTTCATGATTTTCTGTTACACCTAACTTTTTGTGTGGTGCCCT
CCTCCTTGTCAATATTAATGTTAAAGTGCAATTCTTTTTCCTTATCACGTTGAGCCATTAGTATCAATTT
GCTTACCTGTATTCCTTTACATCCTCCTTTTTCTCCTTCTTGATAAATGTATGTAGATTGCGTATATAGT
TTCGTCTACCCTATGAACATATTCCATTTTGTAATTTCGTGTCGTTTCTATTATGAATTTCATTTATAAA
GTTTATGTACAAATATCATAAAAAAAGAGAATCTTTTTAAGCAAGGATTTTCTTAACTTCTTCGGCGACA
GCATCACCGACTTCGGTGGTACTGTTGGAACCACCTAAATCACCAGTTCTGATACCTGCATCCAAAACCT
TTTTAACTGCATCTT
Features (pLannotate 1.2.2; 25 found; start..end, strand, type, name):
    977..1384    -  promoter       LEU2 promoter: S. cerevisiae LEU2
   1524..1601    -  CDS            YO192_YEAST (fragment): Experimental evidence at protein level: Swiss-Prot protein existence level 1. From Saccharomyces cerevisiae (strain ATCC 204508 / S288c) (Baker's yeast).
   1632..1684    +  misc_feature   bom (fragment): basis of mobility region from pBR322
   1712..2140    -  rep_origin     f1 ori (sequence partly withheld): f1 bacteriophage origin of replication; arrow indicates direction of (+) strand synthesis
   2144..2299    -  CDS            lacZα (fragment): LacZα fragment of β-galactosidase; lacZ fragment
   2307..2325    +  promoter       T7 promoter: promoter for bacteriophage T7 RNA polymerase
   2344..2591    -  terminator     CYC1 terminator: S. cerevisiae CYC1; transcription terminator for CYC1
   2601..4010    -  CDS            STE3: STE3_YEAST - Experimental evidence at protein level: Swiss-Prot protein existence level 1. Receptor for the peptide pheromone a factor. From Saccharomyces cerevisiae (strain ATCC 204508 / S288c) (Baker's yeast).
   4101..4427    -  CDS            LV1C_MOUSE: Experimental evidence at protein level: Swiss-Prot protein existence level 1. From Mus musculus (Mouse).
   4491..4817    -  CDS            LV1C_MOUSE: Experimental evidence at protein level: Swiss-Prot protein existence level 1. From Mus musculus (Mouse).
   4833..4895    -  sig_peptide    Igκ leader: leader sequence from mouse immunoglobulin κ light chain
   4895..5144    -  CDS            α-factor secretion signal (fragment): N-terminal secretion signal from S. cerevisiae alpha-factor; MFα1; Cleavage by the Kex2 protease occurs after the dibasic KR sequence.
   5669..5687    -  promoter       T3 promoter: promoter for bacteriophage T3 RNA polymerase
   5732..5748    -  protein_bind   lac operator: The lac repressor binds to the lac operator to inhibit transcription in E. coli. This inhibition can be relieved by adding lactose or isopropyl-β-D-thiogalactopyranoside (IPTG). lac repressor encoded by lacI
   5756..5786    -  promoter       lac promoter: promoter for the E. coli lac operon
   5801..5822    -  protein_bind   CAP binding site: CAP binding activates transcription in the presence of cAMP. E. coli catabolite activator protein
   5835..5927    -  CDS            lacI (fragment): lac repressor; lacI; The lac repressor binds to the lac operator to inhibit transcription in E. coli. This inhibition can be relieved by adding lactose or isopropyl-β-D-thiogalactopyranoside (IPTG).
   6110..6698    -  rep_origin     ori: high-copy-number ColE1/pMB1/pBR322/pUC origin of replication
   6869..7729    -  CDS            AmpR: β-lactamase; bla; confers resistance to ampicillin, carbenicillin, and related antibiotics
   7730..7834    -  promoter       AmpR promoter: bla
   7871..8374    +  misc_feature   CEN/ARS: S. cerevisiae CEN6 centromere fused to an autonomously replicating sequence
   8443..8478    +  CDS            rop (fragment): Rop protein, which maintains plasmids at low copy number; rop
   8580..8630    +  misc_feature   bom (fragment): basis of mobility region from pBR322
   8629..8745    +  CDS            NFS1 (fragment): NFS1_YEAST - Also known as SPL1 From Saccharomyces cerevisiae (strain ATCC 204508 / S288c) (Baker's yeast).
   9107..976     -  CDS            LEU2 (across the origin): 3-isopropylmalate dehydrogenase, required for leucine biosynthesis; S. cerevisiae LEU2; yeast auxotrophic marker
