[The description below was written by a language model from this plasmid's Addgene catalogue record and pLannotate feature annotations shown in this document.]
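Description:
pRS415-STE3pr-MFA-Igkappa-FAPoptim-STE3-TAILLESS is a low-copy yeast expression plasmid built on the pRS415 shuttle backbone. In Saccharomyces cerevisiae it is maintained through a CEN6/ARS centromeric element and selected by LEU2 complementation of leucine auxotrophy. In E. coli it replicates from a ColE1/pUC-type origin and is selected with ampicillin through the β-lactamase gene. The backbone also carries an f1 origin, lacZα remnants and flanking T7 and T3 promoters from the original multiple cloning region.

The payload is a fusion gene driven by the STE3 promoter and closed by a CYC1 terminator. Reading from the N-terminus, it encodes a yeast mating-factor prepro secretion signal (annotated as an α-factor signal fragment), then the mouse Igκ leader. Next comes a yeast-optimized fluorogen-activating protein (FAP), which appears in the annotation as two tandem mouse immunoglobulin λ light-chain variable-like domains. The Ste3 a-factor pheromone receptor follows. The signal sequences are intended to help direct the tagged receptor into the ER, placing the FAP on the receptor's extracellular N-terminus. The catalogue also mentions a 2xMYC tag, which is not separately annotated.

In this mutant, codon 288 was changed to a stop by PCR, removing the entire cytoplasmic C-terminal tail (residues 288–470). However, the annotated STE3 feature spans about 1.4 kb, roughly full-length coding sequence, so the table does not clearly reflect the truncation; the record does not resolve this.

FAP tags fluoresce only on binding a fluorogen dye. The associated work uses them for quantitative protein trafficking and colocalization studies in yeast, and this construct allows the tailless receptor to be examined in such assays.
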