Addgene plasmid #221117: pRS415-STE3pr-MFA-Igkappa-FAPoptim-STE3-TAILLESS
Purpose: FAP tagged STE3-TAILLESS mutant (delta288-470 - N-terminally tagged, optimized) under the Ste3 promoter with 2xMYC tag and MFA1 signal sequence to help target construct to the ER
Depositing lab: Allyson O’Donnell. Depositing organization: University of Pittsburgh (University, School of Medicine, and Cancer Institute). Publication: Optimization of the fluorogen-activating protein tag for quantitative protein trafficking and colocalization studies in S. cerevisiae. Oppenheimer KG, Hager NA, McAtee CK, Filiztekin E, Shang C, Warnick JA, Bruchez MP, Brodsky JL, Prosser DC, Kwiatkowski AV, O'Donnell AF. Mol Biol Cell. 2024 Jul 1;35(7):mr5. doi: 10.1091/mbc.E24-04-0174. Epub 2024 May 29. PubMed 38809589.
Backbone
  Vector backbone: pRS415
  Vector type: Yeast Expression
  Selectable markers: LEU2
Growth in bacteria
  Bacterial resistance: Ampicillin, 100 μg/mL
  Growth temperature: 37°C
  Growth strain: DH5alpha
  Copy number: Low Copy
Gene/Insert
  Gene/Insert name: MFA-IgKappa-FAPoptim-STE3-Tailless
  Species: S. cerevisiae (budding yeast)
  Mutation: STE3 mutant that lacks the entire C-terminal tail (amino acids 288-470)
  Promoter: STE3
  Cloning method: Restriction Enzyme; 5′ cloning site Unknown (unknown if destroyed)
Terms and licenses: Academic/Nonprofit Terms; Industry Terms: Not Available to Industry
Depositor comments: PCR amplification of the STE3 coding sequence lacking amino acids 288-end (the C-tail of Ste3), where amino acid 288 was converted to a stop codon via PCR, was preformed and this DNA was subcloned into pRS415-STE3pr-MFA-Igkappa-FAP plasmid at the SmaI and XhoI sites .
How to cite: pRS415-STE3pr-MFA-Igkappa-FAPoptim-STE3-TAILLESS was a gift from Allyson O’Donnell (Addgene plasmid # 221117 ; http://n2t.net/addgene:221117 ; RRID:Addgene_221117)
